Addgene plasmid #196325: pM-Cas9
Purpose: 35S promoter-driven expression of the positive-sense TSWV M RNA segment encoding SpCas9 in place of viral GP
Depositing lab: Zhenghe Li. Depositing organization: Zhejiang University. Publication: Engineered biocontainable RNA virus vectors for non-transgenic genome editing across crop species and genotypes. Liu Q, Zhao C, Sun K, Deng Y, Li Z. Mol Plant. 2023 Mar 6;16(3):616-631. doi: 10.1016/j.molp.2023.02.003. Epub 2023 Feb 7. PubMed 36751129.
Backbone
  Vector backbone: pCB301-2μ-HDV
  Vector type: Plant Expression, CRISPR
Growth in bacteria
  Bacterial resistance: Kanamycin, 50 μg/mL
  Growth temperature: 37°C
  Growth strain: DH5alpha
  Copy number: Low Copy
Gene/Insert
  Gene/Insert name: Full length TSWV M antigenome encoding SpCas9 in place of viral GP (alt name: SpCas9)
  Species: Synthetic
  Mutation: See depositor comments below
  Promoter: duplicated cauliflower mosaic virus 35S promoter
  Tag / fusion protein: 3×flag (N terminal on insert)
  Cloning method: Ligation Independent Cloning
  Sequencing primers: 5′ 35S promoter/forward primer: CTATCCTTCGCAAGACCCTTC; 3′ Nos terminator/reverse primer: TCATCGCAAGACCGGCAA
Terms and licenses: Academic/Nonprofit Terms; Industry Terms: Not Available to Industry
Depositor comments: Note: Plasmid contains a R822Q mutation in the 3xFlag-SV40NLS-Cas9 insert. This mutation is not known to affect plasmid function.
How to cite: pM-Cas9 was a gift from Zhenghe Li (Addgene plasmid # 196325 ; http://n2t.net/addgene:196325 ; RRID:Addgene_196325)
