[The description below was written by a language model from this plasmid's Addgene catalogue record and pLannotate feature annotations shown in this document.]
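Description:
pM-Cas9 is a plant expression and CRISPR plasmid built on the mini binary backbone pCB301-2μ-HDV. It launches an engineered M genome segment of tomato spotted wilt virus (TSWV) from DNA delivered into plant cells. The backbone carries left and right T-DNA border repeats, consistent with Agrobacterium-mediated delivery. It replicates in bacteria at low copy through the IncP oriV origin and its trans-acting replication protein trfA, with kanamycin resistance for selection. A yeast 2μ origin and TRP1 auxotrophic marker are also present, which allow maintenance and recombination-based assembly in Saccharomyces cerevisiae. An f1 origin and small remnants of lacZα, rop and bom are annotated as well.

The payload lies between the borders. A cauliflower mosaic virus 35S promoter with a duplicated enhancer transcribes the full-length positive-sense (antigenomic) TSWV M RNA, in which the viral glycoprotein precursor (GP) coding region has been replaced by Streptococcus pyogenes Cas9 carrying an N-terminal 3×FLAG tag and SV40 nuclear localisation signal. The segment's ambisense layout is retained, so the NSm movement protein gene sits on the opposite strand downstream of Cas9. A hepatitis delta virus ribozyme immediately after the viral sequence self-cleaves to generate a precise 3′ terminus, and is followed by the NOS terminator. The depositor notes an R822Q substitution in the Cas9 insert that is not known to affect function.

According to the record, the construct belongs to an RNA virus vector system for non-transgenic genome editing in crop plants. Removing GP fits the biocontainment aim named in the associated publication title. The record does not describe the other viral segments or the guide RNA component, which would have to come from other constructs.
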