Features (pLannotate 1.2.2; 20 found; start..end, strand, type, name):
      1..21      -  misc_feature   MCS (fragment): pUC18/19 multiple cloning site
     96..766     +  promoter       CaMV 35S promoter (enhanced): cauliflower mosaic virus 35S promoter with a duplicated enhancer region
    901..924     +  CDS            3xFLAG (fragment): three tandem FLAG® epitope tags
    976..5076    +  CDS            cas9: CAS9_STRP1 - Also known as csn1 From Streptococcus pyogenes serotype M1.
   5409..6314    -  CDS            NSM: MVP_TSWV1 - Experimental evidence at protein level: Swiss-Prot protein existence level 1. Viral movemement protein which is responsible for cell-to cell spread of viral genome. Increases the size exclusion limit (SEL) of plasmodesmata by forming tubules structures, thereby allowing viral ribonucleocapsids to spread directly to neighboring cells. From Tomato spotted wilt virus (strain Brazilian Br-01) (TSWV).
   6412..6503    +  ncRNA          HDV ribozyme: Accession: RF00094 - Hepatitis delta virus ribozyme
   6513..6765    +  terminator     NOS terminator: nopaline synthase terminator and poly(A) signal
   6813..6837    +  misc_feature   RB T-DNA repeat: right border repeat from nopaline C58 T-DNA
   6965..8307    -  rep_origin     2μ ori: yeast 2μ plasmid origin of replication
   8375..8410    +  CDS            rop (fragment): Rop protein, which maintains plasmids at low copy number; rop
   8512..8561    +  misc_feature   bom (fragment): basis of mobility region from pBR322
   8700..8847    +  promoter       TRP1 promoter: S. cerevisiae TRP1
   8848..9522    +  CDS            TRP1: phosphoribosylanthranilate isomerase, required for tryptophan biosynthesis; S. cerevisiae TRP1; yeast auxotrophic marker
   9573..9624    +  misc_feature   bom (fragment): basis of mobility region from pBR322
   9652..10080   -  rep_origin     f1 ori (sequence partly withheld): f1 bacteriophage origin of replication; arrow indicates direction of (+) strand synthesis
  10084..10150   -  CDS            lacZα (fragment): LacZα fragment of β-galactosidase; lacZ fragment
  10196..11344   -  CDS            trfA: trans-acting replication protein that binds to and activates oriV
  11643..12437   -  CDS            KanR: aminoglycoside phosphotransferase; aphA-3; confers resistance to kanamycin
  12646..13277   -  rep_origin     oriV: incP origin of replication
  13357..13381   +  misc_feature   LB T-DNA repeat: left border repeat from nopaline C58 T-DNA
>Addgene plasmid #196325 | pM-Cas9 | addgene full sequence | sequence record 390015 | Addgene NGS Result
AAGCTTGCATGCCTGCAGGTCAACATGGTGGAGCACGACACACTTGTCTACTCCAAAAATATCAAAGATA
CAGTCTCAGAAGACCAAAGGGCAATTGAGACTTTTCAACAAAGGGTAATATCCGGAAACCTCCTCGGATT
CCATTGCCCAGCTATCTGTCACTTTATTGTGAAGATAGTGGAAAAGGAAGGTGGCTCCTACAAATGCCAT
CATTGCGATAAAGGAAAGGCCATCGTTGAAGATGCCTCTGCCGACAGTGGTCCCAAAGATGGACCCCCAC
CCACGAGGAGCATCGTGGAAAAAGAAGACGTTCCAACCACGTCTTCAAAGCAAGTGGATTGATGTGATAA
CATGGTGGAGCACGACACACTTGTCTACTCCAAAAATATCAAAGATACAGTCTCAGAAGACCAAAGGGCA
ATTGAGACTTTTCAACAAAGGGTAATATCCGGAAACCTCCTCGGATTCCATTGCCCAGCTATCTGTCACT
TTATTGTGAAGATAGTGGAAAAGGAAGGTGGCTCCTACAAATGCCATCATTGCGATAAAGGAAAGGCCAT
CGTTGAAGATGCCTCTGCCGACAGTGGTCCCAAAGATGGACCCCCACCCACGAGGAGCATCGTGGAAAAA
GAAGACGTTCCAACCACGTCTTCAAAGCAAGTGGATTGATGTGATATCTCCACTGACGTAAGGGATGACG
CACAATCCCACTATCCTTCGCAAGACCCTTCCTCTATATAAGGAAGTTCATTTCATTTGGAGAGGAGAGC
AATCAGTGCAAACAAAAACCTTAATCCAGACATCTTGAAATTAATCATATAACCATTATAATCTGAGCAG
ACGTATAAGACTAGTATGGATTACAAGGACCACGACGGTGATTATAAGGATCACGACATCGACTACAAGG
ACGATGATGACAAGATGGCTCCGAAGAAGAAAAGGAAAGTGGGTATACACGGTGTTCCAGCAGCCGATAA
GAAGTACAGTATCGGACTTGACATAGGGACTAACTCTGTCGGGTGGGCAGTAATCACAGATGAGTACAAA
GTCCCATCTAAGAAGTTCAAGGTGCTCGGTAACACCGATAGACACAGCATCAAGAAGAACCTCATCGGTG
CTCTCCTGTTCGATTCCGGCGAAACGGCCGAAGCCACTAGGTTGAAGAGGACGGCCCGACGACGTTATAC
CCGTAGAAAGAATAGGATATGCTATCTGCAGGAGATATTCTCCAACGAGATGGCTAAGGTAGACGATAGC
TTCTTCCATCGTCTCGAGGAGTCCTTCCTGGTGGAAGAGGACAAGAAACATGAAAGACACCCAATCTTTG
GGAACATTGTTGACGAGGTCGCATATCATGAGAAGTACCCAACAATCTACCACTTGAGGAAGAAACTCGT
CGACAGTACTGACAAGGCTGATCTGCGTTTAATCTACTTAGCACTGGCTCATATGATCAAGTTCAGAGGT
CACTTCTTGATCGAGGGTGACTTGAACCCTGACAATTCAGACGTAGACAAGCTGTTCATCCAGTTAGTCC
AGACGTATAATCAGTTGTTCGAGGAAAACCCAATTAACGCTAGTGGAGTCGACGCCAAGGCAATATTGAG
TGCAAGACTCTCCAAGTCCCGAAGGTTGGAAAACCTCATTGCTCAATTGCCTGGAGAGAAGAAGAACGGG
CTCTTCGGAAATCTTATAGCTCTGTCCTTAGGGTTAACGCCGAATTTCAAGTCCAACTTCGACCTCGCCG
AGGACGCCAAGTTGCAATTGTCCAAGGATACCTACGACGATGACCTCGACAACTTACTGGCTCAGATCGG
CGACCAGTACGCTGACCTCTTCTTGGCCGCTAAGAACTTGTCAGACGCAATCCTCTTAAGTGATATCTTA
CGTGTGAACACAGAGATTACGAAAGCTCCTTTGAGCGCATCCATGATCAAGAGATACGATGAGCACCATC
AGGATTTGACGTTGTTGAAGGCCTTAGTTCGTCAGCAATTGCCCGAGAAGTACAAGGAGATCTTCTTCGA
TCAGTCCAAGAACGGATACGCAGGGTACATCGATGGTGGTGCTAGTCAAGAGGAGTTTTACAAGTTCATC
AAGCCCATACTCGAGAAGATGGATGGAACTGAGGAACTGTTAGTGAAGCTGAATCGTGAGGACCTGTTAA
GGAAGCAGCGAACGTTCGACAATGGCAGCATCCCGCACCAGATCCACCTTGGCGAGCTGCATGCAATCTT
GAGGAGACAGGAAGACTTCTATCCATTCTTGAAGGACAACAGAGAGAAGATCGAGAAGATCTTGACGTTC
AGAATCCCGTATTACGTTGGTCCACTCGCCAGGGGTAACTCCCGTTTCGCTTGGATGACGAGGAAATCAG
AGGAGACAATCACTCCTTGGAACTTCGAGGAGGTGGTTGACAAAGGAGCCAGCGCTCAATCCTTCATAGA
GCGTATGACCAATTTCGACAAGAATCTCCCAAACGAGAAGGTCCTGCCGAAACACTCATTGTTGTACGAG
TACTTCACTGTGTATAACGAGCTCACGAAGGTCAAATACGTAACTGAGGGTATGCGAAAGCCCGCCTTCC
TCTCCGGTGAACAGAAGAAGGCAATCGTCGATTTGTTGTTCAAGACCAACAGGAAGGTCACTGTGAAGCA
ACTGAAAGAGGACTACTTCAAGAAGATAGAGTGCTTCGATTCTGTGGAGATCAGTGGTGTTGAGGATCGT
TTCAACGCATCCTTGGGCACATACCATGATTTGTTGAAGATCATCAAGGACAAGGACTTCCTCGACAACG
AGGAGAACGAGGACATCCTCGAGGATATCGTTCTCACATTGACGCTCTTCGAGGATCGTGAGATGATCGA
GGAGAGACTGAAGACCTACGCTCATTTGTTCGATGATAAGGTGATGAAGCAACTCAAGAGGCGTCGATAC
ACGGGATGGGGAAGGTTGTCTCGGAAGCTGATCAACGGTATTAGGGATAAACAGTCTGGCAAGACAATCT
TGGACTTCTTGAAGAGTGATGGATTCGCAAATAGGAATTTCATGCAGTTAATCCACGATGATAGTCTGAC
GTTCAAGGAGGACATCCAAAAGGCCCAAGTGAGTGGTCAGGGAGACAGCCTCCATGAACATATAGCAAAC
TTGGCTGGATCCCCAGCAATTAAGAAAGGAATCTTGCAGACGGTCAAAGTTGTGGATGAACTTGTTAAGG
TCATGGGTCGTCACAAACCTGAGAATATCGTTATCGAAATGGCCCGAGAGAATCAGACGACCCAGAAAGG
ACAGAAGAACTCTCGTGAACGTATGAAACAAATAGAAGAAGGGATCAAAGAGCTCGGTAGCCAGATCCTG
AAGGAGCACCCAGTAGAGAACACTCAACTGCAGAACGAGAAGCTGTATCTGTACTACTTGCAAAACGGGC
GAGATATGTATGTTGACCAGGAGCTCGACATCAATAGACTTTCTGACTACGATGTTGACCATATTGTGCC
GCAAAGCTTCTTGAAGGATGATAGCATAGATAACAAAGTTCTCACACGTTCCGACAAGAACAGAGGTAAG
AGCGACAACGTGCCGAGTGAAGAAGTCGTTAAGAAGATGAAGAACTACTGGAGGCAGTTGCTCAACGCTA
AGTTGATCACCCAGAGGAAGTTCGACAACCTCACAAAGGCTGAGAGAGGAGGCCTGTCAGAGTTGGATAA
GGCTGGGTTCATCAAGAGGCAGCTTGTCGAGACACGACAGATCACCAAGCACGTAGCCCAGATCCTCGAT
TCAAGGATGAACACCAAGTACGATGAGAACGACAAGCTCATCAGGGAAGTGAAGGTAATCACGCTGAAGA
GCAAGCTCGTATCCGACTTCCGAAAGGACTTTCAGTTCTACAAGGTGCGTGAGATCAACAACTACCACCA
TGCTCATGATGCATATCTTAATGCAGTGGTTGGGACGGCTCTCATTAAGAAGTACCCAAAGCTCGAATCT
GAATTTGTGTATGGCGATTACAAGGTTTATGATGTCCGTAAGATGATTGCTAAGAGCGAGCAGGAGATTG
GTAAGGCTACCGCGAAGTACTTCTTCTACTCTAACATCATGAACTTCTTCAAGACGGAGATCACCCTGGC
CAACGGAGAGATCAGGAAGCGTCCGCTCATCGAGACCAACGGTGAGACCGGTGAGATCGTGTGGGACAAG
GGACGTGACTTCGCCACTGTGAGGAAGGTGTTGAGCATGCCGCAGGTGAACATCGTGAAGAAGACGGAGG
TGCAGACCGGAGGGTTCTCCAAGGAATCAATCTTGCCAAAGAGGAACTCCGATAAACTCATAGCAAGGAA
GAAGGATTGGGATCCCAAGAAGTATGGAGGGTTCGACTCCCCGACCGTCGCCTACAGCGTCTTGGTTGTG
GCAAAGGTGGAGAAGGGAAAGAGCAAGAAGTTGAAATCAGTCAAGGAGCTCCTTGGAATCACAATCATGG
AGCGAAGTTCTTTCGAGAAGAACCCCATAGACTTCTTGGAGGCCAAAGGTTACAAAGAAGTGAAGAAAGA
CTTGATAATCAAGTTGCCTAAGTACTCCTTGTTCGAGCTCGAGAACGGGAGGAAGCGAATGTTGGCCAGC
GCCGGAGAACTTCAGAAAGGCAACGAGCTCGCTCTCCCAAGCAAGTACGTGAATTTCTTGTACCTCGCAT
CACACTACGAGAAGCTGAAGGGCAGCCCGGAGGATAACGAACAGAAGCAGCTCTTCGTGGAGCAACACAA
GCACTACTTGGATGAGATCATCGAGCAGATTAGCGAGTTCAGCAAGAGGGTAATCTTGGCTGACGCTAAT
CTGGACAAGGTTCTCAGCGCATACAACAAGCATCGTGACAAACCCATCCGAGAGCAGGCAGAGAACATCA
TCCACTTGTTCACCCTGACTAATTTGGGAGCACCCGCAGCCTTCAAGTACTTCGATACTACCATCGACCG
GAAGAGATACACAAGTACCAAGGAGGTCCTGGATGCAACCTTGATCCATCAGTCCATCACCGGCTTGTAC
GAGACTAGGATCGACCTCTCTCAGTTGGGTGGAGACAAGCGACCGGCAGCCACGAAGAAAGCAGGCCAGG
CCAAGAAGAAGAAGTAACGCGTCGACGGCTGCTTGTCACAAGCTAAATTTGATCCTATTTCCTACATTAA
TCGAATTATATATATATAAAATAAACAAAAAACAAACAAAAATACAAATAAACAAAAAACAACAAAAAGA
GTCTTCGGACCAAAGTTTGGCTTTTCAGCCTTATTTTGTTTTTGTTTTTTGTTTTTGATTTTTTGTTTGT
TTTTTATTTTTGTTTTTGTTTGGTTTTTGATTTAAAAATGCAAAATAAACAGAGATTTAAGCTTAAATAA
GTGGTATTAAAAGTACTATATTTCATCAAAAGATAACTGAGCAACATTATCAGAAACCCCTTCCTCCTCT
TCTTCAACTGATCTCTCAAGATTTGAGCTCAGTTCTTTAAGCTGTTTTTTAATCTGCTTCTCACTGTTTC
CTTTAGGAATTATCAGCTTGCAAGCCTCAATGAATGCTTGAGATCTAGCTCTAATAGCCCTGTTTAGAGG
TATGACCATGCAACTTTTGTCTTTATCAGCTCTGGGTGAATCACAAAACTCCTTTGTCCAAGAATACATG
ACACTACCAAAAGAAACCCCCTTCTTGTATTCTTGACTGCACATCAAGTGCAGCTGACAGCAGTTTTCTG
GAGTGTTATTCATTTTCGGAATAGACCAGTTCAGATAAAAAACAAAACAGATAGGATCAGTTATTGTCCC
CTGACCCTTCAGAATGATTTGCTTTTCAGATGGCATGTTGGGATCGACCAGAGCAACCACAAGTTTCCCT
GTAGGGTTTGGTATAGTGGGGCAGACCCATATCACAATCCTGGAAATCATCATGTATTGTTTTCTGCTGT
CCCAAGTTGGACAGATCTTGATGACCTTATTAGCGTTTTGCTTCCCGTTGCCGACAAAAAGATCATTTTT
CCAGTTTGAGATATGGTGGTTTGTATCTACTATCATTCTTGCAGAAAGATCATAACCCTCTGATTCTGTG
ATAGAATCAGATTCATATGTTCCAAAGGAAGATGTTCCCTCTGTGTTCAACAGTATCTTTCCTTTGGATG
TATCCATAGCTTTGGTTAAAGCAAGCTTTTCATCAGAAGAAGACCATGGTTTTGAGACTTCAACATTACC
GTTATGTTTAGCAAGTGAAACTAAAGGCCCTTCATCCTTTCTGGCAGACTTAGAAGACCCCTTATTACCA
AAAAAAGTCAACATTTTGAGTTCAACAGCCTGAGGTAGAGGAGCTTGTGTAATGTAATTGATTGATTCTT
AGCAAAGTGTATAATAGGTATATTTCTGATGCACTGATTGCTCTGGGTCGGCATGGCATCTCCACCTCCT
CGCGGTCCGACCTGGGCATCCGAAGGAGGACGTCGTCCACTCGGATGGCTAAGGGAGAGCTCGAATTTCC
CCGATCGTTCAAACATTTGGCAATAAAGTTTCTTAAGATTGAATCCTGTTGCCGGTCTTGCGATGATTAT
CATATAATTTCTGTTGAATTACGTTAAGCATGTAATAATTAACATGTAATGCATGACGTTATTTATGAGA
TGGGTTTTTATGATTAGAGTCCCGCAATTATACATTTAATACGCGATAGAAAACAAAATATAGCGCGCAA
ACTAGGATAAATTATCGCGCGCGGTGTCATCTATGTTACTAGATCGGAATTCAGATTGTCGTTTCCCGCC
TTCAGTTTAAACTATCAGTGTTTGACAGGATATATTGGCGGGTAAACCTAAGAGAAAAGAGCGTTTATTA
GAATAATCGGATATTTAAAAGGGCGTGAAAAGGTTTATCCGTTCGTCCATTTGTATGTGCATGCCAACCA
CAGGAGATCTCAGTAAAGCGAAAAGTGCCACCTGAACGAAGCATCTGTGCTTCATTTTGTAGAACAAAAA
TGCAACGCGAGAGCGCTAATTTTTCAAACAAAGAATCTGAGCTGCATTTTTACAGAACAGAAATGCAACG
CGAAAGCGCTATTTTACCAACGAAGAATCTGTGCTTCATTTTTGTAAAACAAAAATGCAACGCGAGAGCG
CTAATTTTTCAAACAAAGAATCTGAGCTGCATTTTTACAGAACAGAAATGCAACGCGAGAGCGCTATTTT
ACCAACAAAGAATCTATACTTCTTTTTTGTTCTACAAAAATGCATCCCGAGAGCGCTATTTTTCTAACAA
AGCATCTTAGATTACTTTTTTTCTCCTTTGTGCGCTCTATAATGCAGTCTCTTGATAACTTTTTGCACTG
TAGGTCCGTTAAGGTTAGAAGAAGGCTACTTTGGTGTCTATTTTCTCTTCCATAAAAAAAGCCTGACTCC
ACTTCCCGCGTTTACTGATTACTAGCGAAGCTGCGGGTGCATTTTTTCAAGATAAAGGCATCCCCGATTA
TATTCTATACCGATGTGGATTGCGCATACTTTGTGAACAGAAAGTGATAGCGTTGATGATTCTTCATTGG
TCAGAAAATTATGAACGGTTTCTTCTATTTTGTCTCTATATACTACGTATAGGAAATGTTTACATTTTCG
TATTGTTTTCGATTCACTCTATGAATAGTTCTTACTACAATTTTTTTGTCTAAAGAGTAATACTAGAGAT
AAACATAAAAAATGTAGAGGTCGAGTTTAGATGCAAGTTCAAGGAGCGAAAGGTGGATGGGTAGGTTATA
TAGGGATATAGCACAGAGATATATAGCAAAGAGATACTTTTGAGCAATGTTTGTGGAAGCGGTATTCGCA
ATATTTTAGTAGCTCGTTACAGTCCGGTGCGTTTTTGGTTTTTTGAAAGTGCGTCTTCAGAGCGCTTTTG
GTTTTCAAAAGCGCTCTGAAGTTCCTATACTTTCTAGAGAATAGGAACTTCGGAATAGGAACTTCAAAGC
GTTTCCGAAAACGAGCGCTTCCGAAAATGCAACGCGAGCTGCGCACATACAGCTCACTGTTCACGTCGCA
CCTATATCTGCGTGTTGCCTGTATATATATATACATGAGAAGAACGGCATAGTGCGTGTTTATGCTTAAA
TGCGTACTTATATGCGTCTATTTATGTAGGATGAAAGGTAGTCTAGTACCTCCTGTGATATTATCCCATT
CCATGCGGGGTATCGTATGCTTCCTTCAGCACTACCCTTTAGCTGTTCTATATGCTGCCACTCCTCAATT
GGATTAGTCTCATCCTTCAATGCTATCATTTCCTTTGATATTGGATCATACTAAGAAACCATTATTATCA
TGACATTAACCTATAAAAATAGGCGTATCACGAGGCCCTTTCGTCTCGCGCGTTTCGGTGATGACGGTGA
AAACCTCTGACACATGCAGCTCCCGGAGACGGTCACAGCTTGTCTGTAAGCGGATGCCGGGAGCAGACAA
GCCCGTCAGGGCGCGTCAGCGGGTGTTGGCGGGTGTCGGGGCTGGCTTAACTATGCGGCATCAGAGCAGA
TTGTACTGAGAGTGCACCATAGATCAACGACATTACTATATATATAATATAGGAAGCATTTAATAGAACA
GCATCGTAATATATGTGTACTTTGCAGTTATGACGCCAGATGGCAGTAGTGGAAGATATTCTTTATTGAA
AAATAGCTTGTCACCTTACGTACAATCTTGATCCGGAGCTTTTCTTTTTTTGCCGATTAAGAATTAATTC
GGTCGAAAAAAGAAAAGGAGAGGGCCAAGAGGGAGGGCATTGGTGACTATTGAGCACGTGAGTATACGTG
ATTAAGCACACAAAGGCAGCTTGGAGTATGTCTGTTATTAATTTCACAGGTAGTTCTGGTCCATTGGTGA
AAGTTTGCGGCTTGCAGAGCACAGAGGCCGCAGAATGTGCTCTAGATTCCGATGCTGACTTGCTGGGTAT
TATATGTGTGCCCAATAGAAAGAGAACAATTGACCCGGTTATTGCAAGGAAAATTTCAAGTCTTGTAAAA
GCATATAAAAATAGTTCAGGCACTCCGAAATACTTGGTTGGCGTGTTTCGTAATCAACCTAAGGAGGATG
TTTTGGCTCTGGTCAATGATTACGGCATTGATATCGTCCAACTGCATGGAGATGAGTCGTGGCAAGAATA
CCAAGAGTTCCTCGGTTTGCCAGTTATTAAAAGACTCGTATTTCCAAAAGACTGCAACATACTACTCAGT
GCAGCTTCACAGAAACCTCATTCGTTTATTCCCTTGTTTGATTCAGAAGCAGGTGGGACAGGTGAACTTT
TGGATTGGAACTCGATTTCTGACTGGGTTGGAAGGCAAGAGAGCCCCGAAAGCTTACATTTTATGTTAGC
TGGTGGACTGACGCCAGAAAATGTTGGTGATGCGCTTAGATTAAATGGCGTTATTGGTGTTGATGTAAGC
GGAGGTGTGGAGACAAATGGTGTAAAAGACTCTAACAAAATAGCAAATTTCGTCAAAAATGCTAAGAAAT
AGGTTATTACTGAGTAGTATTTATTTAAGTATTGTTTGTGCACTTGCCGATCTATGCGGTGTGAAATACC
GCACAGATGCGTAAGGAGAAAATACCGCATCAGGAAATTGTAAGCGTTAATATTTTGTTAAAATTCGCGT
TAAATTTTTGTTAAATCAGCTCATTTTTTAACCAATAGGCCGAAATCGGCAAAATCCCTTATAAATCAAA
AGAATAGACCGAGATAGGGT
[37 nt withheld, positions 9751-9787]
AAAGAACGTGGACTCCAACGTCAAAGG
[49 nt withheld, positions 9815-9863]
T
[91 nt withheld, positions 9865-9955]
G
[124 nt withheld, positions 9957-10080]
CCATTCGCCATTCAGGCTGCGCAACTGTTGGGAAGGGCGATCGGTGCGGGCCTCTTCGCTATTACGCCAG
ATCCTTGCTGGCTGAACCCCCAGCCGGAACTGACCCCACAAGGCCCTAGCGTTTGCAATGCACCAGGTCA
TCATTGACCCAGGCGTGTTCCACCAGGCCGCTGCCTCGCAACTCTTCGCAGGCTTCGCCGACCTGCTCGC
GCCACTTCTTCACGCGGGTGGAATCCGATCCGCACATGAGGCGGAAGGTTTCCAGCTTGAGCGGGTACGG
CTCCCGGTGCGAGCTGAAATAGTCGAACATCCGTCGGGCCGTCGGCGACAGCTTGCGGTACTTCTCCCAT
ATGAATTTCGTGTAGTGGTCGCCAGCAAACAGCACGACGATTTCCTCGTCGATCAGGACCTGGCAACGGG
ACGTTTTCTTGCCACGGTCCAGGACGCGGAAGCGGTGCAGCAGCGACACCGATTCCAGGTGCCCAACGCG
GTCGGACGTGAAGCCCATCGCCGTCGCCTGTAGGCGCGACAGGCATTCCTCGGCCTTCGTGTAATACCGG
CCATTGATCGACCAGCCCAGGTCCTGGCAAAGCTCGTAGAACGTGAAGGTGATCGGCTCGCCGATAGGGG
TGCGCTTCGCGTACTCCAACACCTGCTGCCACACCAGTTCGTCATCGTCGGCCCGCAGCTCGACGCCGGT
GTAGGTGATCTTCACGTCCTTGTTGACGTGGAAAATGACCTTGTTTTGCAGCGCCTCGCGCGGGATTTTC
TTGTTGCGCGTGGTGAACAGGGCAGAGCGGGCCGTGTCGTTTGGCATCGCTCGCATCGTGTCCGGCCACG
GCGCAATATCGAACAAGGAAAGCTGCATTTCCTTGATCTGCTGCTTCGTGTGTTTCAGCAACGCGGCCTG
CTTGGCCTCGCTGACCTGTTTTGCCAGGTCCTCGCCGGCGGTTTTTCGCTTCTTGGTCGTCATAGTTCCT
CGCGTGTCGATGGTCATCGACTTCGCCAAACCTGCCGCCTCCTGTTCGAGACGACGCGAACGCTCCACGG
CGGCCGATGGCGCGGGCAGGGCAGGGGGAGCCAGTTGCACGCTGTCGCGCTCGATCTTGGCCGTAGCTTG
CTGGGCCATCGAGCCGACGGACTGGAAGGTTTCGCGGGGCGCACGCATGACGGTGCGGCTTGCGATGGTT
TCGGCATCCTCGGCGGAAAACCCCGCGTCGATCAGTTCTTGCCTGTATGCCTTCCGGTCAAACGTCCGAT
TCATTCACCCTCCTTGCGGGATTGCCCCGACTCACGCCGGGGCAATGTGCCCTTATTCCTGATTTGACCC
GCCTGGTGCCTTGGTGTCCAGATAATCCACCTTATCGGCAATGAAGTCGGTCCCGTAGACCGTCTGGCCG
TCCTTCTCGTACTTGGTATTCCGAATCTTGCCCTGCACGAATACCAGCGACCCCTTGCCCAAATACTTGC
CGTGGGCCTCGGCCTGAGAGCCAAAACACTTGATGCGGAAGAAGTCGGTGCGCTCCTGCTTGTCGCCGGC
ATCGTTGCGCCACATCTAGGTACTAAAACAATTCATCCAGTAAAATATAATATTTTATTTTCTCCCAATC
AGGCTTGATCCCCAGTAAGTCAAAAAATAGCTCGACATACTGTTCTTCCCCGATATCCTCCCTGATCGAC
CGGACGCAGAAGGCAATGTCATACCACTTGTCCGCCCTGCCGCTTCTCCCAAGATCAATAAAGCCACTTA
CTTTGCCATCTTTCACAAAGATGTTGCTGTCTCCCAGGTCGCCGTGGGAAAAGACAAGTTCCTCTTCGGG
CTTTTCCGTCTTTAAAAAATCATACAGCTCGCGCGGATCTTTAAATGGGGTGTCTTCTTCCCAGTTTTCG
CAATCCACATCGGCCAGATCGTTATTCAGTAAGTAATCCAATTCGGCTAAGCGGCTGTCTAAGCTATTCG
TATAGGGACAATCCGATATGTCGATGGAGTGAAAGAGCCTGATGCACTCCGCATACAGCTCGATAATCTT
TTCAGGGCTTTGTTCATCTTCATACTCTTCCGAGCAAAGGACGCCATCGGCCTCACTCATGAGCAGATTG
CTCCAGCCATCATGCCGTTCAAGGTGCAGGACCTTTGGAACAGGCAGCTTTCCTTCCAGCCATAGCATCA
TGTCCTTTTCCCGTTCCACATCATAGGTGGTCCCTTTATACCGGCTGTCCGTCATTTTTAAATATAGGTT
TTCATTTTCTCCCACCAGCTTATATACCTTAGCAGGAGACATTCCTTCCGTATCTTTTACGCAGCGGTAT
TTTTCGATCAGTTTTTTCAATTCCGGTGATATTCTCATTTTAGCCATTTATTATTTCCTTCCTCTTTTCT
ACAGTATTTAAAGATACCCCAAGAAGCTAATTATAACAAGACGAACTCCAATTCACTGTTCCTTGCATTC
TAAAACTTTAAATACCAGAAAACAGCTTTTTCAAAGTTGTTTTCAAAGTTGGCGTATAACATAGTATCGA
CGGAGCCGATTTTGAAACCACAATTATGGGTGATGCTGCAACTCGAGCGGGCCGGGAGGGTTCGAGAAGG
GGGGGCACCCCCCTTCGGCGTGCGCGGTCACGCGCACAGGGCGCAGCCCTGGTTAAAAACAAGGTTTATA
AATATTGGTTTAAAAGCAGGTTAAAAGACAGGTTAGCGGTGGCCGAAAAACGGGCGGAAACCCTTGCAAA
TGCTGGATTTTCTGCCTGTGGACAGCCCCTCAAATGTCAATAGGTGCGCCCCTCATCTGTCAGCACTCTG
CCCCTCAAGTGTCAAGGATCGCGCCCCTCATCTGTCAGTAGTCGCGCCCCTCAAGTGTCAATACCGCAGG
GCACTTATCCCCAGGCTTGTCCACATCATCTGTGGGAAACTCGCGTAAAATCAGGCGTTTTCGCCGATTT
GCGAGGCTGGCCAGCTCCACGTCGCCGGCCGAAATCGAGCCTGCCCCTCATCTGTCAACGCCGCGCCGGG
TGAGTCGGCCCCTCAAGTGTCAACGTCCGCCCCTCATCTGTCAGTGAGGGCCAAGTTTTCCGCGAGGTAT
CCACAACGCCGGCGGCCGCGGTGTCTCGCACACGGCTTCGACGGCGTTTCTGGCGCGTTTGCAGGGCCAT
AGACGGCCGCCAGCCCAGCGGCGAGGGCAACCAGCCCGGTGAGCGTCTCTAGTGGACTGATGGGCTGCCT
GTATCGAGTGGTGATTTTGTGCCGAGCTGCCGGTCGGGGAGCTGTTGGCTGGCTGGTGGCAGGATATATT
GTGGTGTAAACAAATTGACGCTTAGACAACTTAATAACACATTGCGGACGTTTTTAATGTACTGGGGTGG
TTTT
